>Addgene plasmid #135040 | C-12-BE | depositor full sequence | sequence record 259477 | C-12-BE sequence 11090 bps
GAGGGCCTATTTCCCATGATTCCTTCATATTTGCATATACGATACAAGGCTGTTAGAGAGATAATTGGAA
TTAATTTGACTGTAAACACAAAGATATTAGTACAAAATACGTGACGTAGAAAGTAATAATTTCTTGGGTA
GTTTGCAGTTTTAAAATTATGTTTTAAAATGGACTATCATATGCTTACCGTAACTTGAAAGTATTTCGAT
TTCTTGGCTTTATATATCTTGTGGAAAGGACGAAACACCAATTGAACCGGTGCCTAGAGAAGGTGGCGCG
GGGTAAACTGGGAAAGTGATGTCGTGTACTGGCTCCGCCTTTTTCCCGAGGGTGGGGGAGAACCGTATAT
AAGTGCAGTAGTCGCCGTGAACGTTCTTTTTCGCAACGGGTTTGCCGCCAGAACACAGGTAAGTGCCGTG
TGTGGTTCCCGCGGGCCTGGCCTCTTTACGGGTTATGGCCCTTGCGTGCCTTGAATTACTTCCACCTGGC
TGCAGTACGTGATTCTTGATCCCGAGCTTCGGGTTGGAAGTGGGTGGGAGAGTTCGAGGCCTTGCGCTTA
AGGAGCCCCTTCGCCTCGTGCTTGAGTTGAGGCCTGGCCTGGGCGCTGGGGCCGCCGCGTGCGAATCTGG
TGGCACCTTCGCGCCTGTCTCGCTGCTTTCGATAAGTCTCTAGCCATTTAAAATTTTTGATGACCTGCTG
CGACGCTTTTTTTCTGGCAAGATAGTCTTGTAAATGCGGGCCAAGATCTGCACACTGGTATTTCGGTTTT
TGGGGCCGCGGGCGGCGACGGGGCCCGTGCGTCCCAGCGCACATGTTCGGCGAGGCGGGGCCTGCGAGCG
CGGCCACCGAGAATCGGACGGGGGTAGTCTCAAGCTGGCCGGCCTGCTCTGGTGCCTGGCCTCGCGCCGC
CGTGTATCGCCCCGCCCTGGGCGGCAAGGCTGGCCCGGTCGGCACCAGTTGCGTGAGCGGAAAGATGGCC
GCTTCCCGGCCCTGCTGCAGGGAGCTCAAAATGGAGGACGCGGCGCTCGGGAGAGCGGGCGGGTGAGTCA
CCCACACAAAGGAAAAGGGCCTTTCCGTCCTCAGCCGTCGCTTCATGTGACTCCACGGAGTACCGGGCGC
CGTCCAGGCACCTCGATTAGTTCTCGAGCTTTTGGAGTACGTCGTCTTTAGGTTGGGGGGAGGGGTTTTA
TGCGATGGAGTTTCCCCACACTGAGTGGGTGGAGACTGAAGTTAGGCCAGCTTGGCACTTGATGTAATTC
TCCTTGGAATTTGCCCTTTTTGAGTTTGGATCTTGGTTCATTCTCAAGCCTCAGACAGTGGTTCAAAGTT
TTTTTCTTCCATTTCAGGTGTCGTGAGGTGTCGTGAGCGCCATGGACTATAAGGACCACGACGGAGACTA
CAAGGATCATGATATTGATTACAAAGACGATGACGATAAGATGGCCCCAAAGAAGAAGCGGAAGGTCGGT
ATCCACGGAGTCCCAGCAGCCGACAAGAAGTACAGCATCGGCCTGGCCATCGGCACCAACTCTGTGGGCT
GGGCCGTGATCACCGACGAGTACAAGGTGCCCAGCAAGAAATTCAAGGTGCTGGGCAACACCGACCGGCA
CAGCATCAAGAAGAACCTGATCGGAGCCCTGCTGTTCGACAGCGGCGAAACAGCCGAGGCCACCCGGCTG
AAGAGAACCGCCAGAAGAAGATACACCAGACGGAAGAACCGGATCTGCTATCTGCAAGAGATCTTCAGCA
ACGAGATGGCCAAGGTGGACGACAGCTTCTTCCACAGACTGGAAGAGTCCTTCCTGGTGGAAGAGGATAA
GAAGCACGAGCGGCACCCCATCTTCGGCAACATCGTGGACGAGGTGGCCTACCACGAGAAGTACCCCACC
ATCTACCACCTGAGAAAGAAACTGGTGGACAGCACCGACAAGGCCGACCTGCGGCTGATCTATCTGGCCC
TGGCCCACATGATCAAGTTCCGGGGCCACTTCCTGATCGAGGGCGACCTGAACCCCGACAACAGCGACGT
GGACAAGCTGTTCATCCAGCTGGTGCAGACCTACAACCAGCTGTTCGAGGAAAACCCCATCAACGCCAGC
GGCGTGGACGCCAAGGCCATCCTGTCTGCCAGACTGAGCAAGAGCAGACGGCTGGAAAATCTGATCGCCC
AGCTGCCCGGCGAGAAGAAGAATGGCCTGTTCGGCAACCTGATTGCCCTGAGCCTGGGCCTGACCCCCAA
CTTCAAGAGCAACTTCGACCTGGCCGAGGATGCCAAACTGCAGCTGAGCAAGGACACCTACGACGACGAC
CTGGACAACCTGCTGGCCCAGATCGGCGACCAGTACGCCGACCTGTTTCTGGCCGCCAAGAACCTGTCCG
ACGCCATCCTGCTGAGCGACATCCTGAGAGTGAACACCGAGATCACCAAGGCCCCCCTGAGCGCCTCTAT
GATCAAGAGATACGACGAGCACCACCAGGACCTGACCCTGCTGAAAGCTCTCGTGCGGCAGCAGCTGCCT
GAGAAGTACAAAGAGATTTTCTTCGACCAGAGCAAGAACGGCTACGCCGGCTACATTGACGGCGGAGCCA
GCCAGGAAGAGTTCTACAAGTTCATCAAGCCCATCCTGGAAAAGATGGACGGCACCGAGGAACTGCTCGT
GAAGCTGAACAGAGAGGACCTGCTGCGGAAGCAGCGGACCTTCGACAACGGCAGCATCCCCCACCAGATC
CACCTGGGAGAGCTGCACGCCATTCTGCGGCGGCAGGAAGATTTTTACCCATTCCTGAAGGACAACCGGG
AAAAGATCGAGAAGATCCTGACCTTCCGCATCCCCTACTACGTGGGCCCTCTGGCCAGGGGAAACAGCAG
ATTCGCCTGGATGACCAGAAAGAGCGAGGAAACCATCACCCCCTGGAACTTCGAGGAAGTGGTGGACAAG
GGCGCTTCCGCCCAGAGCTTCATCGAGCGGATGACCAACTTCGATAAGAACCTGCCCAACGAGAAGGTGC
TGCCCAAGCACAGCCTGCTGTACGAGTACTTCACCGTGTATAACGAGCTGACCAAAGTGAAATACGTGAC
CGAGGGAATGAGAAAGCCCGCCTTCCTGAGCGGCGAGCAGAAAAAGGCCATCGTGGACCTGCTGTTCAAG
ACCAACCGGAAAGTGACCGTGAAGCAGCTGAAAGAGGACTACTTCAAGAAAATCGAGTGCTTCGACTCCG
TGGAAATCTCCGGCGTGGAAGATCGGTTCAACGCCTCCCTGGGCACATACCACGATCTGCTGAAAATTAT
CAAGGACAAGGACTTCCTGGACAATGAGGAAAACGAGGACATTCTGGAAGATATCGTGCTGACCCTGACA
CTGTTTGAGGACAGAGAGATGATCGAGGAACGGCTGAAAACCTATGCCCACCTGTTCGACGACAAAGTGA
TGAAGCAGCTGAAGCGGCGGAGATACACCGGCTGGGGCAGGCTGAGCCGGAAGCTGATCAACGGCATCCG
GGACAAGCAGTCCGGCAAGACAATCCTGGATTTCCTGAAGTCCGACGGCTTCGCCAACAGAAACTTCATG
CAGCTGATCCACGACGACAGCCTGACCTTTAAAGAGGACATCCAGAAAGCCCAGGTGTCCGGCCAGGGCG
ATAGCCTGCACGAGCACATTGCCAATCTGGCCGGCAGCCCCGCCATTAAGAAGGGCATCCTGCAGACAGT
GAAGGTGGTGGACGAGCTCGTGAAAGTGATGGGCCGGCACAAGCCCGAGAACATCGTGATCGAAATGGCC
AGAGAGAACCAGACCACCCAGAAGGGACAGAAGAACAGCCGCGAGAGAATGAAGCGGATCGAAGAGGGCA
TCAAAGAGCTGGGCAGCCAGATCCTGAAAGAACACCCCGTGGAAAACACCCAGCTGCAGAACGAGAAGCT
GTACCTGTACTACCTGCAGAATGGGCGGGATATGTACGTGGACCAGGAACTGGACATCAACCGGCTGTCC
GACTACGATGTGGACCATATCGTGCCTCAGAGCTTTCTGAAGGACGACTCCATCGACAACAAGGTGCTGA
CCAGAAGCGACAAGAACCGGGGCAAGAGCGACAACGTGCCCTCCGAAGAGGTCGTGAAGAAGATGAAGAA
CTACTGGCGGCAGCTGCTGAACGCCAAGCTGATTACCCAGAGAAAGTTCGACAATCTGACCAAGGCCGAG
AGAGGCGGCCTGAGCGAACTGGATAAGGCCGGCTTCATCAAGAGACAGCTGGTGGAAACCCGGCAGATCA
CAAAGCACGTGGCACAGATCCTGGACTCCCGGATGAACACTAAGTACGACGAGAATGACAAGCTGATCCG
GGAAGTGAAAGTGATCACCCTGAAGTCCAAGCTGGTGTCCGATTTCCGGAAGGATTTCCAGTTTTACAAA
GTGCGCGAGATCAACAACTACCACCACGCCCACGACGCCTACCTGAACGCCGTCGTGGGAACCGCCCTGA
TCAAAAAGTACCCTAAGCTGGAAAGCGAGTTCGTGTACGGCGACTACAAGGTGTACGACGTGCGGAAGAT
GATCGCCAAGAGCGAGCAGGAAATCGGCAAGGCTACCGCCAAGTACTTCTTCTACAGCAACATCATGAAC
TTTTTCAAGACCGAGATTACCCTGGCCAACGGCGAGATCCGGAAGCGGCCTCTGATCGAGACAAACGGCG
AAACCGGGGAGATCGTGTGGGATAAGGGCCGGGATTTTGCCACCGTGCGGAAAGTGCTGAGCATGCCCCA
AGTGAATATCGTGAAAAAGACCGAGGTGCAGACAGGCGGCTTCAGCAAAGAGTCTATCCTGCCCAAGAGG
AACAGCGATAAGCTGATCGCCAGAAAGAAGGACTGGGACCCTAAGAAGTACGGCGGCTTCGACAGCCCCA
CCGTGGCCTATTCTGTGCTGGTGGTGGCCAAAGTGGAAAAGGGCAAGTCCAAGAAACTGAAGAGTGTGAA
AGAGCTGCTGGGGATCACCATCATGGAAAGAAGCAGCTTCGAGAAGAATCCCATCGACTTTCTGGAAGCC
AAGGGCTACAAAGAAGTGAAAAAGGACCTGATCATCAAGCTGCCTAAGTACTCCCTGTTCGAGCTGGAAA
ACGGCCGGAAGAGAATGCTGGCCTCTGCCGGCGAACTGCAGAAGGGAAACGAACTGGCCCTGCCCTCCAA
ATATGTGAACTTCCTGTACCTGGCCAGCCACTATGAGAAGCTGAAGGGCTCCCCCGAGGATAATGAGCAG
AAACAGCTGTTTGTGGAACAGCACAAGCACTACCTGGACGAGATCATCGAGCAGATCAGCGAGTTCTCCA
AGAGAGTGATCCTGGCCGACGCTAATCTGGACAAAGTGCTGTCCGCCTACAACAAGCACCGGGATAAGCC
CATCAGAGAGCAGGCCGAGAATATCATCCACCTGTTTACCCTGACCAATCTGGGAGCCCCTGCCGCCTTC
AAGTACTTTGACACCACCATCGACCGGAAGAGGTACACCAGCACCAAAGAGGTGCTGGACGCCACCCTGA
TCCACCAGAGCATCACCGGCCTGTACGAGACACGGATCGACCTGTCTCAGCTGGGAGGCGACAAAAGGCC
GGCGGCCACGAAAAAGGCCGGCCAGGCAAAAAAGAAAAAGGAATTGGGTGGAGGAGGTACAGGCGGTGGA
GGCTCAGCAGAATACGTACGAGCTCTGTTTGACTTCAATGGGAATGACGAGGAGGATCTCCCCTTTAAGA
AGGGCGATATTCTCCGCATCAGAGATAAGCCCGAAGAACAATGGTGGAATGCCGAGGATAGCGAAGGGAA
AAGGGGCATGATTCTGGTGCCTTATGTGGAGAAATATTCCGGTGACTACAAAGACCATGATGGGGATTAC
AAAGACCACGACATCGACTACAAAGACGACGACGATAAAGAATTCGGATCCAGCGTGTTCCTGTATAAGA
AGCTGCCCCTGGACACCTTCCTGTTCGAGTTCAACAACCTGGAGTGGGCCTACGGCCGCAACAGCTGCTA
CATCTGCTTCAAGCTGAAGCCCATCCTGGCCACCAGCACCACCGGCACCACCGAGAGCGAGCTGTGGGGC
TACGTGACCAACAAGGGCGAGGTGGCCGACGGCATCCCCTGCGAGAGCCCCGAGAAGCGCGGCATGCACG
CCGAGGAGCTGCTGCTGGAGGAGATGACCCGCCACGTGCGCGAGCACGGCGGCGCCAGCTTCTGCGTGGA
GTGGTTCGCCAGCTGGAGCCCCTGCGACCGCTGCAGCGGCGTGCTGCTGCGCTGGCTGCGCGACGTGGGC
GGCGGACGCCACCGCCTGCGCGTGTGGTTCAGCCGCATCTACCGCGGCAACGTGGGCGCCGTGCGCGCCG
GCCTGCGCCACCTGCGCCGCGCCGGCGTGCAGCTGGGCGTGATGGACCGCCGCCGCCACGACAACTGCGT
GCACGTGCTGGTGGACGCCGCCCGCGGCGACCCCACCCCCCTGTGGCTGGTGCAGTGGCACAGCAACGTG
CCCCGCGTGCAGCGCGAGTTCGACAAGATCATGGACGAGAAGGTGCGCGAGCCCGGCTGGTGCTGGTGGT
GCTGGCGCCCCTGGATGGCCGACGTGCCCAGCAACGCCAGCTTCCCCCAGCTGCCCGTGAACGACGGCGC
CATCGTGGACCGCGTGGAGAAGTTCCCCTACCTGGGCAGCCTGCTGATGACCAGCAGCGGCCTGGCCGCC
GAGGTGAGCATCGCTAGAGGTACCCAATTCATGACCAACCTTTCCGACATCATAGAGAAGGAAACAGGCA
AACAGTTGGTCATCCAAGAGTCGATACTCATGCTTCCTGAAGAAGTTGAGGAGGTCATTGGGAATAAGCC
GGAAAGTGACATTCTCGTACACACTGCGTATGATGAGAGCACCGATGAGAACGTGATGCTGCTCACGTCA
GATGCCCCAGAGTACAAACCCTGGGCTCTGGTGATTCAGGACTCTAATGGAGAGAACAAGATCAAGATGC
TATCTGGTGGTTCTGGAGGATCTGGTGGTTCTCAATTCAYTAATCTGTCAGATATTATTGAAAAGGAAAC
CGGCAAGCAACTGGTTATCCAGGAATCCATCCTCATGCTCCCAGAGGAGGTGGAAGAAGTCATTGGGAAC
AAGCCGGAAAGCGATATACTCGTGCACACCGCCTACGACGAGAGCACCGACGAGAATGTCATGCTTCTGA
CTAGCGACGCCCCTGAATACAAGCCTTGGGCTCTGGTCATACAGGATAGCAACGGTGAGAACAAGATTAA
GATGCTCTCTGGTGGTTCTCCCAAGAAGAAGAGGAAAGTCGCTAGCGGCAGTGGAGAGGGCAGAGGAAGT
CTGCTAACATGCGGTGACGTCGAGGAGAATCCTGGCCCAGTGAGCAAGGGCGAGGAGCTGTTCACCGGGG
TGGTGCCCATCCTGGTCGAGCTGGACGGCGACGTAAACGGCCACAAGTTCAGCGTGTCCGGCGAGGGCGA
GGGCGATGCCACCTACGGCAAGCTGACCCTGAAGTTCATCTGCACCACCGGCAAGCTGCCCGTGCCCTGG
CCCACCCTCGTGACCACCCTGACCTACGGCGTGCAGTGCTTCAGCCGCTACCCCGACCACATGAAGCAGC
ACGACTTCTTCAAGTCCGCCATGCCCGAAGGCTACGTCCAGGAGCGCACCATCTTCTTCAAGGACGACGG
CAACTACAAGACCCGCGCCGAGGTGAAGTTCGAGGGCGACACCCTGGTGAACCGCATCGAGCTGAAGGGC
ATCGACTTCAAGGAGGACGGCAACATCCTGGGGCACAAGCTGGAGTACAACTACAACAGCCACAACGTCT
ATATCATGGCCGACAAGCAGAAGAACGGCATCAAGGTGAACTTCAAGATCCGCCACAACATCGAGGACGG
CAGCGTGCAGCTCGCCGACCACTACCAGCAGAACACCCCCATCGGCGACGGCCCCGTGCTGCTGCCCGAC
AACCACTACCTGAGCACCCAGTCCGCCCTGAGCAAAGACCCCAACGAGAAGCGCGATCACATGGTCCTGC
TGGAGTTCGTGACCGCCGCCGGGATCACTCTCGGCATGGACGAGCTGTACAAGGCAATCTAACTAGAGCT
CGCTGATCAGCCTCGACTGTGCCTTCTAGTTGCCAGCCATCTGTTGTTTGCCCCTCCCCCGTGCCTTCCT
TGACCCTGGAAGGTGCCACTCCCACTGTCCTTTCCTAATAAAATGAGGAAATTGCATCGCATTGTCTGAG
TAGGTGTCATTCTATTCTGGGGGGTGGGGTGGGGCAGGACAGCAAGGGGGAGGATTGGGAAGAGAATAGC
AGGCATGCTGGGGAGCGGCCGCAGGAACCCCTAGTGATGGAGTTGGCCACTCCCTCTCTGCGCGCTCGCT
CGCTCACTGAGGCCGGGCGACCAAAGGTCGCCCGACGCCCGGGCTTTGCCCGGGCGGCCTCAGTGAGCGA
GCGAGCGCGCAGCTGCCTGCAGGGGCGCCTGATGCGGTATTTTCTCCTTACGCATCTGTGCGGTATTTCA
CACCGCATA
[142 nt withheld, positions 8550-8691]
C
[141 nt withheld, positions 8693-8833]
CCTTTGACGTTGGAGTCCACGTTCTTT
[37 nt withheld, positions 8861-8897]
ACCCTATCTCGGGCTATTCTTTTGATTTATAAGGGATTTTGCCGATTTCGGCCTATTGGTTAAAAAATGA
GCTGATTTAACAAAAATTTAACGCGAATTTTAACAAAATATTAACGTTTACAATTTTATGGTGCACTCTC
AGTACAATCTGCTCTGATGCCGCATAGTTAAGCCAGCCCCGACACCCGCCAACACCCGCTGACGCGCCCT
GACGGGCTTGTCTGCTCCCGGCATCCGCTTACAGACAAGCTGTGACCGTCTCCGGGAGCTGCATGTGTCA
GAGGTTTTCACCGTCATCACCGAAACGCGCGAGACGAAAGGGCCTCGTGATACGCCTATTTTTATAGGTT
AATGTCATGATAATAATGGTTTCTTAGACGTCAGGTGGCACTTTTCGGGGAAATGTGCGCGGAACCCCTA
TTTGTTTATTTTTCTAAATACATTCAAATATGTATCCGCTCATGAGACAATAACCCTGATAAATGCTTCA
ATAATATTGAAAAAGGAAGAGTATGAGTATTCAACATTTCCGTGTCGCCCTTATTCCCTTTTTTGCGGCA
TTTTGCCTTCCTGTTTTTGCTCACCCAGAAACGCTGGTGAAAGTAAAAGATGCTGAAGATCAGTTGGGTG
CACGAGTGGGTTACATCGAACTGGATCTCAACAGCGGTAAGATCCTTGAGAGTTTTCGCCCCGAAGAACG
TTTTCCAATGATGAGCACTTTTAAAGTTCTGCTATGTGGCGCGGTATTATCCCGTATTGACGCCGGGCAA
GAGCAACTCGGTCGCCGCATACACTATTCTCAGAATGACTTGGTTGAGTACTCACCAGTCACAGAAAAGC
ATCTTACGGATGGCATGACAGTAAGAGAATTATGCAGTGCTGCCATAACCATGAGTGATAACACTGCGGC
CAACTTACTTCTGACAACGATCGGAGGACCGAAGGAGCTAACCGCTTTTTTGCACAACATGGGGGATCAT
GTAACTCGCCTTGATCGTTGGGAACCGGAGCTGAATGAAGCCATACCAAACGACGAGCGTGACACCACGA
TGCCTGTAGCAATGGCAACAACGTTGCGCAAACTATTAACTGGCGAACTACTTACTCTAGCTTCCCGGCA
ACAATTAATAGACTGGATGGAGGCGGATAAAGTTGCAGGACCACTTCTGCGCTCGGCCCTTCCGGCTGGC
TGGTTTATTGCTGATAAATCTGGAGCCGGTGAGCGTGGAAGCCGCGGTATCATTGCAGCACTGGGGCCAG
ATGGTAAGCCCTCCCGTATCGTAGTTATCTACACGACGGGGAGTCAGGCAACTATGGATGAACGAAATAG
ACAGATCGCTGAGATAGGTGCCTCACTGATTAAGCATTGGTAACTGTCAGACCAAGTTTACTCATATATA
CTTTAGATTGATTTAAAACTTCATTTTTAATTTAAAAGGATCTAGGTGAAGATCCTTTTTGATAATCTCA
TGACCAAAATCCCTTAACGTGAGTTTTCGTTCCACTGAGCGTCAGACCCCGTAGAAAAGATCAAAGGATC
TTCTTGAGATCCTTTTTTTCTGCGCGTAATCTGCTGCTTGCAAACAAAAAAACCACCGCTACCAGCGGTG
GTTTGTTTGCCGGATCAAGAGCTACCAACTCTTTTTCCGAAGGTAACTGGCTTCAGCAGAGCGCAGATAC
CAAATACTGTCCTTCTAGTGTAGCCGTAGTTAGGCCACCACTTCAAGAACTCTGTAGCACCGCCTACATA
CCTCGCTCTGCTAATCCTGTTACCAGTGGCTGCTGCCAGTGGCGATAAGTCGTGTCTTACCGGGTTGGAC
TCAAGACGATAGTTACCGGATAAGGCGCAGCGGTCGGGCTGAACGGGGGGTTCGTGCACACAGCCCAGCT
TGGAGCGAACGACCTACACCGAACTGAGATACCTACAGCGTGAGCTATGAGAAAGCGCCACGCTTCCCGA
AGGGAGAAAGGCGGACAGGTATCCGGTAAGCGGCAGGGTCGGAACAGGAGAGCGCACGAGGGAGCTTCCA
GGGGGAAACGCCTGGTATCTTTATAGTCCTGTCGGGTTTCGCCACCTCTGACTTGAGCGTCGATTTTTGT
GATGCTCGTCAGGGGGGCGGAGCCTATGGAAAAACGCCAGCAACGCGGCCTTTTTACGGTTCCTGGCCTT
TTGCTGGCCTTTTGCTCACATGT
Features (pLannotate 1.2.2; 18 found; start..end, strand, type, name):
      1..241     +  promoter       U6 promoter: RNA polymerase III promoter for human U6 snRNA
    249..408     +  promoter       EF-1α core promoter (fragment): core promoter for human elongation factor EF-1α
    409..1347    +  intron         EF-1α intron A: intron upstream of the start codon of human EF-1α
   1492..3207    +  CDS            Cas9(N): N-terminal portion of Streptococcus pyogenes Cas9 (Zetsche et al., 2015)
   3094..5592    +  CDS            Cas9(C): C-terminal portion of Streptococcus pyogenes Cas9 (Zetsche et al., 2015)
   5593..5640    +  CDS            nucleoplasmin NLS: bipartite nuclear localization signal from nucleoplasmin
   5677..5847    +  CDS            CRK (fragment): CRK_HUMAN - Experimental evidence at protein level: Swiss-Prot protein existence level 1. [Isoform Crk-II]: Regulates cell adhesion, spreading and migration (PubMed:31311869). Mediates attachment-induced MAPK8 activation, membrane ruffling and cell motility in a Rac-dependent manner. Involved in phagocytosis of apoptotic cells and cell motility via its interaction with DOCK1 and DOCK4 (PubMed:19004829). May regulate the EFNA5-EPHA3 signaling (By similarity). From Homo sapiens (Human).
   6751..7002    +  CDS            UGI: UNGI_BPPB2 - Experimental evidence at protein level: Swiss-Prot protein existence level 1. This protein binds specifically and reversibly to the host uracil-DNA glycosylase, preventing removal of uracil residues from PBS2 DNA by the host uracil-excision repair system. From Bacillus phage PBS2 (Bacteriophage PBS2).
   7390..8103    +  CDS            EGFP: EGFP is a basic (constitutively fluorescent) green fluorescent protein published in 1996, derived from Aequorea victoria. It is reported to be a rapidly-maturing weak dimer with moderate acid sensitivity.
   8137..8248    +  polyA_signal   bGH poly(A) signal: bovine growth hormone polyadenylation signal
   8353..8493    +  repeat_region  AAV2 ITR: inverted terminal repeat of adeno-associated virus serotype 2 inverted
   8498..8549    -  misc_feature   bom (fragment): basis of mobility region from pBR322
   8568..8948    +  rep_origin     M13 ori (sequence partly withheld): M13 bacteriophage origin of replication; arrow indicates direction of (+) strand synthesis
   9024..9073    -  misc_feature   bom (fragment): basis of mobility region from pBR322
   9175..9210    -  CDS            rop (fragment): Rop protein, which maintains plasmids at low copy number; rop
   9305..9409    +  promoter       AmpR promoter: bla
   9410..10270   +  CDS            AmpR: β-lactamase; bla; confers resistance to ampicillin, carbenicillin, and related antibiotics
  10441..11029   +  rep_origin     ori: high-copy-number ColE1/pMB1/pBR322/pUC origin of replication
