>Addgene plasmid #135040 | C-12-BE | addgene full sequence | sequence record 271797 | Addgene NGS Result
GAGGGCCTATTTCCCATGATTCCTTCATATTTGCATATACGATACAAGGCTGTTAGAGAGATAATTGGAA
TTAATTTGACTGTAAACACAAAGATATTAGTACAAAATACGTGACGTAGAAAGTAATAATTTCTTGGGTA
GTTTGCAGTTTTAAAATTATGTTTTAAAATGGACTATCATATGCTTACCGTAACTTGAAAGTATTTCGAT
TTCTTGGCTTTATATATCTTGTGGAAAGGACGAAACACCAATTGAACCGGTGCCTAGAGAAGGTGGCGCG
GGGTAAACTGGGAAAGTGATGTCGTGTACTGGCTCCGCCTTTTTCCCGAGGGTGGGGGAGAACCGTATAT
AAGTGCAGTAGTCGCCGTGAACGTTCTTTTTCGCAACGGGTTTGCCGCCAGAACACAGGTAAGTGCCGTG
TGTGGTTCCCGCGGGCCTGGCCTCTTTACGGGTTATGGCCCTTGCGTGCCTTGAATTACTTCCACTGGCT
GCAGTACGTGATTCTTGATCCCGAGCTTCGGGTTGGAAGTGGGTGGGAGAGTTCGAGGCCTTGCGCTTAA
GGAGCCCCTTCGCCTCGTGCTTGAGTTGAGGCCTGGCCTGGGCGCTGGGGCCGCCGCGTGCGAATCTGGT
GGCACCTTCGCGCCTGTCTCGCTGCTTTCGATAAGTCTCTAGCCATTTAAAATTTTTGATGACCTGCTGC
GACGCTTTTTTTCTGGCAAGATAGTCTTGTAAATGCGGGCCAAGATCTGCACACTGGTATTTCGGTTTTT
GGGGCCGCGGGCGGCGACGGGGCCCGTGCGTCCCAGCGCACATGTTCGGCGAGGCGGGGCCTGCGAGCGC
GGCCACCGAGAATCGGACGGGGGTAGTCTCAAGCTGGCCGGCCTGCTCTGGTGCCTGGCCTCGCGCCGCC
GTGTATCGCCCCGCCCTGGGCGGCAAGGCTGGCCCGGTCGGCACCAGTTGCGTGAGCGGAAAGATGGCCG
CTTCCCGGCCCTGCTGCAGGGAGCTCAAAATGGAGGACGCGGCGCTCGGGAGAGCGGGCGGGTGAGTCAC
CCACACAAAGGAAAAGGGCCTTTCCGTCCTCAGCCGTCGCTTCATGTGACTCCACGGAGTACCGGGCGCC
GTCCAGGCACCTCGATTAGTTCTCGAGCTTTTGGAGTACGTCGTCTTTAGGTTGGGGGGAGGGGTTTTAT
GCGATGGAGTTTCCCCACACTGAGTGGGTGGAGACTGAAGTTAGGCCAGCTTGGCACTTGATGTAATTCT
CCTTGGAATTTGCCCTTTTTGAGTTTGGATCTTGGTTCATTCTCAAGCCTCAGACAGTGGTTCAAAGTTT
TTTTCTTCCATTTCAGGTGTCGTGAGGTGTCGTGAGCGCCATGGACTATAAGGACCACGACGGAGACTAC
AAGGATCATGATATTGATTACAAAGACGATGACGATAAGATGGCCCCAAAGAAGAAGCGGAAGGTCGGTA
TCCACGGAGTCCCAGCAGCCGACAAGAAGTACAGCATCGGCCTGGCCATCGGCACCAACTCTGTGGGCTG
GGCCGTGATCACCGACGAGTACAAGGTGCCCAGCAAGAAATTCAAGGTGCTGGGCAACACCGACCGGCAC
AGCATCAAGAAGAACCTGATCGGAGCCCTGCTGTTCGACAGCGGCGAAACAGCCGAGGCCACCCGGCTGA
AGAGAACCGCCAGAAGAAGATACACCAGACGGAAGAACCGGATCTGCTATCTGCAAGAGATCTTCAGCAA
CGAGATGGCCAAGGTGGACGACAGCTTCTTCCACAGACTGGAAGAGTCCTTCCTGGTGGAAGAGGATAAG
AAGCACGAGCGGCACCCCATCTTCGGCAACATCGTGGACGAGGTGGCCTACCACGAGAAGTACCCCACCA
TCTACCACCTGAGAAAGAAACTGGTGGACAGCACCGACAAGGCCGACCTGCGGCTGATCTATCTGGCCCT
GGCCCACATGATCAAGTTCCGGGGCCACTTCCTGATCGAGGGCGACCTGAACCCCGACAACAGCGACGTG
GACAAGCTGTTCATCCAGCTGGTGCAGACCTACAACCAGCTGTTCGAGGAAAACCCCATCAACGCCAGCG
GCGTGGACGCCAAGGCCATCCTGTCTGCCAGACTGAGCAAGAGCAGACGGCTGGAAAATCTGATCGCCCA
GCTGCCCGGCGAGAAGAAGAATGGCCTGTTCGGCAACCTGATTGCCCTGAGCCTGGGCCTGACCCCCAAC
TTCAAGAGCAACTTCGACCTGGCCGAGGATGCCAAACTGCAGCTGAGCAAGGACACCTACGACGACGACC
TGGACAACCTGCTGGCCCAGATCGGCGACCAGTACGCCGACCTGTTTCTGGCCGCCAAGAACCTGTCCGA
CGCCATCCTGCTGAGCGACATCCTGAGAGTGAACACCGAGATCACCAAGGCCCCCCTGAGCGCCTCTATG
ATCAAGAGATACGACGAGCACCACCAGGACCTGACCCTGCTGAAAGCTCTCGTGCGGCAGCAGCTGCCTG
AGAAGTACAAAGAGATTTTCTTCGACCAGAGCAAGAACGGCTACGCCGGCTACATTGACGGCGGAGCCAG
CCAGGAAGAGTTCTACAAGTTCATCAAGCCCATCCTGGAAAAGATGGACGGCACCGAGGAACTGCTCGTG
AAGCTGAACAGAGAGGACCTGCTGCGGAAGCAGCGGACCTTCGACAACGGCAGCATCCCCCACCAGATCC
ACCTGGGAGAGCTGCACGCCATTCTGCGGCGGCAGGAAGATTTTTACCCATTCCTGAAGGACAACCGGGA
AAAGATCGAGAAGATCCTGACCTTCCGCATCCCCTACTACGTGGGCCCTCTGGCCAGGGGAAACAGCAGA
TTCGCCTGGATGACCAGAAAGAGCGAGGAAACCATCACCCCCTGGAACTTCGAGGAAGTGGTGGACAAGG
GCGCTTCCGCCCAGAGCTTCATCGAGCGGATGACCAACTTCGATAAGAACCTGCCCAACGAGAAGGTGCT
GCCCAAGCACAGCCTGCTGTACGAGTACTTCACCGTGTATAACGAGCTGACCAAAGTGAAATACGTGACC
GAGGGAATGAGAAAGCCCGCCTTCCTGAGCGGCGAGCAGAAAAAGGCCATCGTGGACCTGCTGTTCAAGA
CCAACCGGAAAGTGACCGTGAAGCAGCTGAAAGAGGACTACTTCAAGAAAATCGAGTGCTTCGACTCCGT
GGAAATCTCCGGCGTGGAAGATCGGTTCAACGCCTCCCTGGGCACATACCACGATCTGCTGAAAATTATC
AAGGACAAGGACTTCCTGGACAATGAGGAAAACGAGGACATTCTGGAAGATATCGTGCTGACCCTGACAC
TGTTTGAGGACAGAGAGATGATCGAGGAACGGCTGAAAACCTATGCCCACCTGTTCGACGACAAAGTGAT
GAAGCAGCTGAAGCGGCGGAGATACACCGGCTGGGGCAGGCTGAGCCGGAAGCTGATCAACGGCATCCGG
GACAAGCAGTCCGGCAAGACAATCCTGGATTTCCTGAAGTCCGACGGCTTCGCCAACAGAAACTTCATGC
AGCTGATCCACGACGACAGCCTGACCTTTAAAGAGGACATCCAGAAAGCCCAGGTGTCCGGCCAGGGCGA
TAGCCTGCACGAGCACATTGCCAATCTGGCCGGCAGCCCCGCCATTAAGAAGGGCATCCTGCAGACAGTG
AAGGTGGTGGACGAGCTCGTGAAAGTGATGGGCCGGCACAAGCCCGAGAACATCGTGATCGAAATGGCCA
GAGAGAACCAGACCACCCAGAAGGGACAGAAGAACAGCCGCGAGAGAATGAAGCGGATCGAAGAGGGCAT
CAAAGAGCTGGGCAGCCAGATCCTGAAAGAACACCCCGTGGAAAACACCCAGCTGCAGAACGAGAAGCTG
TACCTGTACTACCTGCAGAATGGGCGGGATATGTACGTGGACCAGGAACTGGACATCAACCGGCTGTCCG
ACTACGATGTGGACCATATCGTGCCTCAGAGCTTTCTGAAGGACGACTCCATCGACAACAAGGTGCTGAC
CAGAAGCGACAAGAACCGGGGCAAGAGCGACAACGTGCCCTCCGAAGAGGTCGTGAAGAAGATGAAGAAC
TACTGGCGGCAGCTGCTGAACGCCAAGCTGATTACCCAGAGAAAGTTCGACAATCTGACCAAGGCCGAGA
GAGGCGGCCTGAGCGAACTGGATAAGGCCGGCTTCATCAAGAGACAGCTGGTGGAAACCCGGCAGATCAC
AAAGCACGTGGCACAGATCCTGGACTCCCGGATGAACACTAAGTACGACGAGAATGACAAGCTGATCCGG
GAAGTGAAAGTGATCACCCTGAAGTCCAAGCTGGTGTCCGATTTCCGGAAGGATTTCCAGTTTTACAAAG
TGCGCGAGATCAACAACTACCACCACGCCCACGACGCCTACCTGAACGCCGTCGTGGGAACCGCCCTGAT
CAAAAAGTACCCTAAGCTGGAAAGCGAGTTCGTGTACGGCGACTACAAGGTGTACGACGTGCGGAAGATG
ATCGCCAAGAGCGAGCAGGAAATCGGCAAGGCTACCGCCAAGTACTTCTTCTACAGCAACATCATGAACT
TTTTCAAGACCGAGATTACCCTGGCCAACGGCGAGATCCGGAAGCGGCCTCTGATCGAGACAAACGGCGA
AACCGGGGAGATCGTGTGGGATAAGGGCCGGGATTTTGCCACCGTGCGGAAAGTGCTGAGCATGCCCCAA
GTGAATATCGTGAAAAAGACCGAGGTGCAGACAGGCGGCTTCAGCAAAGAGTCTATCCTGCCCAAGAGGA
ACAGCGATAAGCTGATCGCCAGAAAGAAGGACTGGGACCCTAAGAAGTACGGCGGCTTCGACAGCCCCAC
CGTGGCCTATTCTGTGCTGGTGGTGGCCAAAGTGGAAAAGGGCAAGTCCAAGAAACTGAAGAGTGTGAAA
GAGCTGCTGGGGATCACCATCATGGAAAGAAGCAGCTTCGAGAAGAATCCCATCGACTTTCTGGAAGCCA
AGGGCTACAAAGAAGTGAAAAAGGACCTGATCATCAAGCTGCCTAAGTACTCCCTGTTCGAGCTGGAAAA
CGGCCGGAAGAGAATGCTGGCCTCTGCCGGCGAACTGCAGAAGGGAAACGAACTGGCCCTGCCCTCCAAA
TATGTGAACTTCCTGTACCTGGCCAGCCACTATGAGAAGCTGAAGGGCTCCCCCGAGGATAATGAGCAGA
AACAGCTGTTTGTGGAACAGCACAAGCACTACCTGGACGAGATCATCGAGCAGATCAGCGAGTTCTCCAA
GAGAGTGATCCTGGCCGACGCTAATCTGGACAAAGTGCTGTCCGCCTACAACAAGCACCGGGATAAGCCC
ATCAGAGAGCAGGCCGAGAATATCATCCACCTGTTTACCCTGACCAATCTGGGAGCCCCTGCCGCCTTCA
AGTACTTTGACACCACCATCGACCGGAAGAGGTACACCAGCACCAAAGAGGTGCTGGACGCCACCCTGAT
CCACCAGAGCATCACCGGCCTGTACGAGACACGGATCGACCTGTCTCAGCTGGGAGGCGACAAAAGGCCG
GCGGCCACGAAAAAGGCCGGCCAGGCAAAAAAGAAAAAGGAATTGGGTGGAGGAGGTACAGGCGGTGGAG
GCTCAGCAGAATACGTACGAGCTCTGTTTGACTTCAATGGGAATGACGAGGAGGATCTCCCCTTTAAGAA
GGGCGATATTCTCCGCATCAGAGATAAGCCCGAAGAACAATGGTGGAATGCCGAGGATAGCGAAGGGAAA
AGGGGCATGATTCTGGTGCCTTATGTGGAGAAATATTCCGGTGACTACAAAGACCATGATGGGGATTACA
AAGACCACGACATCGACTACAAAGACGACGACGATAAAGAATTCGGATCCAGCGTGTTCCTGTATAAGAA
GCTGCCCCTGGACACCTTCCTGTTCGAGTTCAACAACCTGGAGTGGGCCTACGGCCGCAACAGCTGCTAC
ATCTGCTTCAAGCTGAAGCCCATCCTGGCCACCAGCACCACCGGCACCACCGAGAGCGAGCTGTGGGGCT
ACGTGACCAACAAGGGCGAGGTGGCCGACGGCATCCCCTGCGAGAGCCCCGAGAAGCGCGGCATGCACGC
CGAGGAGCTGCTGCTGGAGGAGATGACCCGCCACGTGCGCGAGCACGGCGGCGCCAGCTTCTGCGTGGAG
TGGTTCGCCAGCTGGAGCCCCTGCGACCGCTGCAGCGGCGTGCTGCTGCGCTGGCTGCGCGACGTGGGCG
GCGGACGCCACCGCCTGCGCGTGTGGTTCAGCCGCATCTACCGCGGCAACGTGGGCGCCGTGCGCGCCGG
CCTGCGCCACCTGCGCCGCGCCGGCGTGCAGCTGGGCGTGATGGACCGCCGCCGCCACGACAACTGCGTG
CACGTGCTGGTGGACGCCGCCCGCGGCGACCCCACCCCCCTGTGGCTGGTGCAGTGGCACAGCAACGTGC
CCCGCGTGCAGCGCGAGTTCGACAAGATCATGGACGAGAAGGTGCGCGAGCCCGGCTGGTGCTGGTGGTG
CTGGCGCCCCTGGATGGCCGACGTGCCCAGCAACGCCAGCTTCCCCCAGCTGCCCGTGAACGACGGCGCC
ATCGTGGACCGCGTGGAGAAGTTCCCCTACCTGGGCAGCCTGCTGATGACCAGCAGCGGCCTGGCCGCCG
AGGTGAGCATCGCTAGAGGTACCCAATTCATGACCAACCTTTCCGACATCATAGAGAAGGAAACAGGCAA
ACAGTTGGTCATCCAAGAGTCGATACTCATGCTTCCTGAAGAAGTTGAGGAGGTCATTGGGAATAAGCCG
GAAAGTGACATTCTCGTACACACTGCGTATGATGAGAGCACCGATGAGAACGTGATGCTGCTCACGTCAG
ATGCCCCAGAGTACAAACCCTGGGCTCTGGTGATTCAGGACTCTAATGGAGAGAACAAGATCAAGATGCT
ATCTGGTGGTTCTGGAGGATCTGGTGGTTCTCAATTCACTAATCTGTCAGATATTATTGAAAAGGAAACC
GGCAAGCAACTGGTTATCCAGGAATCCATCCTCATGCTCCCAGAGGAGGTGGAAGAAGTCATTGGGAACA
AGCCGGAAAGCGATATACTCGTGCACACCGCCTACGACGAGAGCACCGACGAGAATGTCATGCTTCTGAC
TAGCGACGCCCCTGAATACAAGCCTTGGGCTCTGGTCATACAGGATAGCAACGGTGAGAACAAGATTAAG
ATGCTCTCTGGTGGTTCTCCCAAGAAGAAGAGGAAAGTCGCTAGCGGCAGTGGAGAGGGCAGAGGAAGTC
TGCTAACATGCGGTGACGTCGAGGAGAATCCTGGCCCAGTGAGCAAGGGCGAGGAGCTGTTCACCGGGGT
GGTGCCCATCCTGGTCGAGCTGGACGGCGACGTAAACGGCCACAAGTTCAGCGTGTCCGGCGAGGGCGAG
GGCGATGCCACCTACGGCAAGCTGACCCTGAAGTTCATCTGCACCACCGGCAAGCTGCCCGTGCCCTGGC
CCACCCTCGTGACCACCCTGACCTACGGCGTGCAGTGCTTCAGCCGCTACCCCGACCACATGAAGCAGCA
CGACTTCTTCAAGTCCGCCATGCCCGAAGGCTACGTCCAGGAGCGCACCATCTTCTTCAAGGACGACGGC
AACTACAAGACCCGCGCCGAGGTGAAGTTCGAGGGCGACACCCTGGTGAACCGCATCGAGCTGAAGGGCA
TCGACTTCAAGGAGGACGGCAACATCCTGGGGCACAAGCTGGAGTACAACTACAACAGCCACAACGTCTA
TATCATGGCCGACAAGCAGAAGAACGGCATCAAGGTGAACTTCAAGATCCGCCACAACATCGAGGACGGC
AGCGTGCAGCTCGCCGACCACTACCAGCAGAACACCCCCATCGGCGACGGCCCCGTGCTGCTGCCCGACA
ACCACTACCTGAGCACCCAGTCCGCCCTGAGCAAAGACCCCAACGAGAAGCGCGATCACATGGTCCTGCT
GGAGTTCGTGACCGCCGCCGGGATCACTCTCGGCATGGACGAGCTGTACAAGGCAATTCTAACTAGAGCT
CGCTGATCAGCCTCGACTGTGCCTTCTAGTTGCCAGCCATCTGTTGTTTGCCCCTCCCCCGTGCCTTCCT
TGACCCTGGAAGGTGCCACTCCCACTGTCCTTTCCTAATAAAATGAGGAAATTGCATCGCATTGTCTGAG
TAGGTGTCATTCTATTCTGGGGGGTGGGGTGGGGCAGGACAGCAAGGGGGAGGATTGGGAAGAGAATAGC
AGGCATGCTGGGGAGCGGCCGCAGGAACCCCTAGTGATGGAGTTGGCCACTCCCTCTCTGCGCGCTCGCT
CGCTCACTGAGGCCGGGCGACCAAAGGTCGCCCGACGCCCGGGCTTTGCCCGGGCGGCCTCAGTGAGCGA
GCGAGCGCGCAGCTGCCTGCAGGGGCGCCTGATGCGGTATTTTCTCCTTACGCATCTGTGCGGTATTTCA
CACCGCATA
[95 nt withheld, positions 8550-8644]
T
[46 nt withheld, positions 8646-8691]
C
[141 nt withheld, positions 8693-8833]
CCTTTGACGTTGGAGTCCACGTTCTTT
[37 nt withheld, positions 8861-8897]
ACTCTATCTCGGGCTATTCTTTTGATTTATAAGGGATTTTGCCGATTTCGGTCTATTGGTTAAAAAATGA
GCTGATTTAACAAAAATTTAACGCGAATTTTAACAAAATATTAACGTTTACAATTTTATGGTGCACTCTC
AGTACAATCTGCTCTGATGCCGCATAGTTAAGCCAGCCCCGACACCCGCCAACACCCGCTGACGCGCCCT
GACGGGCTTGTCTGCTCCCGGCATCCGCTTACAGACAAGCTGTGACCGTCTCCGGGAGCTGCATGTGTCA
GAGGTTTTCACCGTCATCACCGAAACGCGCGAGACGAAAGGGCCTCGTGATACGCCTATTTTTATAGGTT
AATGTCATGATAATAATGGTTTCTTAGACGTCAGGTGGCACTTTTCGGGGAAATGTGCGCGGAACCCCTA
TTTGTTTATTTTTCTAAATACATTCAAATATGTATCCGCTCATGAGACAATAACCCTGATAAATGCTTCA
ATAATATTGAAAAAGGAAGAGTATGAGTATTCAACATTTCCGTGTCGCCCTTATTCCCTTTTTTGCGGCA
TTTTGCCTTCCTGTTTTTGCTCACCCAGAAACGCTGGTGAAAGTAAAAGATGCTGAAGATCAGTTGGGTG
CACGAGTGGGTTACATCGAACTGGATCTCAACAGCGGTAAGATCCTTGAGAGTTTTCGCCCCGAAGAACG
TTTTCCAATGATGAGCACTTTTAAAGTTCTGCTATGTGGCGCGGTATTATCCCGTATTGACGCCGGGCAA
GAGCAACTCGGTCGCCGCATACACTATTCTCAGAATGACTTGGTTGAGTACTCACCAGTCACAGAAAAGC
ATCTTACGGATGGCATGACAGTAAGAGAATTATGCAGTGCTGCCATAACCATGAGTGATAACACTGCGGC
CAACTTACTTCTGACAACGATCGGAGGACCGAAGGAGCTAACCGCTTTTTTGCACAACATGGGGGATCAT
GTAACTCGCCTTGATCGTTGGGAACCGGAGCTGAATGAAGCCATACCAAACGACGAGCGTGACACCACGA
TGCCTGTAGCAATGGCAACAACGTTGCGCAAACTATTAACTGGCGAACTACTTACTCTAGCTTCCCGGCA
ACAATTAATAGACTGGATGGAGGCGGATAAAGTTGCAGGACCACTTCTGCGCTCGGCCCTTCCGGCTGGC
TGGTTTATTGCTGATAAATCTGGAGCCGGTGAGCGTGGAAGCCGCGGTATCATTGCAGCACTGGGGCCAG
ATGGTAAGCCCTCCCGTATCGTAGTTATCTACACGACGGGGAGTCAGGCAACTATGGATGAACGAAATAG
ACAGATCGCTGAGATAGGTGCCTCACTGATTAAGCATTGGTAACTGTCAGACCAAGTTTACTCATATATA
CTTTAGATTGATTTAAAACTTCATTTTTAATTTAAAAGGATCTAGGTGAAGATCCTTTTTGATAATCTCA
TGACCAAAATCCCTTAACGTGAGTTTTCGTTCCACTGAGCGTCAGACCCCGTAGAAAAGATCAAAGGATC
TTCTTGAGATCCTTTTTTTCTGCGCGTAATCTGCTGCTTGCAAACAAAAAAACCACCGCTACCAGCGGTG
GTTTGTTTGCCGGATCAAGAGCTACCAACTCTTTTTCCGAAGGTAACTGGCTTCAGCAGAGCGCAGATAC
CAAATACTGTTCTTCTAGTGTAGCCGTAGTTAGGCCACCACTTCAAGAACTCTGTAGCACCGCCTACATA
CCTCGCTCTGCTAATCCTGTTACCAGTGGCTGCTGCCAGTGGCGATAAGTCGTGTCTTACCGGGTTGGAC
TCAAGACGATAGTTACCGGATAAGGCGCAGCGGTCGGGCTGAACGGGGGGTTCGTGCACACAGCCCAGCT
TGGAGCGAACGACCTACACCGAACTGAGATACCTACAGCGTGAGCTATGAGAAAGCGCCACGCTTCCCGA
AGGGAGAAAGGCGGACAGGTATCCGGTAAGCGGCAGGGTCGGAACAGGAGAGCGCACGAGGGAGCTTCCA
GGGGGAAACGCCTGGTATCTTTATAGTCCTGTCGGGTTTCGCCACCTCTGACTTGAGCGTCGATTTTTGT
GATGCTCGTCAGGGGGGCGGAGCCTATGGAAAAACGCCAGCAACGCGGCCTTTTTACGGTTCCTGGCCTT
TTGCTGGCCTTTTGCTCACATGT
Features (pLannotate 1.2.2; 19 found; start..end, strand, type, name):
      1..241     +  promoter       U6 promoter: RNA polymerase III promoter for human U6 snRNA
    249..408     +  promoter       EF-1α core promoter (fragment): core promoter for human elongation factor EF-1α
    409..517     +  intron         EF-1α intron A (fragment): intron upstream of the start codon of human EF-1α
   1143..1346    +  intron         EF-1α intron A: truncated intron upstream of the start codon of human EF-1α
   1491..3206    +  CDS            Cas9(N): N-terminal portion of Streptococcus pyogenes Cas9 (Zetsche et al., 2015)
   3093..5591    +  CDS            Cas9(C): C-terminal portion of Streptococcus pyogenes Cas9 (Zetsche et al., 2015)
   5592..5639    +  CDS            nucleoplasmin NLS: bipartite nuclear localization signal from nucleoplasmin
   5676..5846    +  CDS            CRK (fragment): CRK_HUMAN - Experimental evidence at protein level: Swiss-Prot protein existence level 1. [Isoform Crk-II]: Regulates cell adhesion, spreading and migration (PubMed:31311869). Mediates attachment-induced MAPK8 activation, membrane ruffling and cell motility in a Rac-dependent manner. Involved in phagocytosis of apoptotic cells and cell motility via its interaction with DOCK1 and DOCK4 (PubMed:19004829). May regulate the EFNA5-EPHA3 signaling (By similarity). From Homo sapiens (Human).
   6750..7001    +  CDS            UGI: UNGI_BPPB2 - Experimental evidence at protein level: Swiss-Prot protein existence level 1. This protein binds specifically and reversibly to the host uracil-DNA glycosylase, preventing removal of uracil residues from PBS2 DNA by the host uracil-excision repair system. From Bacillus phage PBS2 (Bacteriophage PBS2).
   7389..8102    +  CDS            EGFP: EGFP is a basic (constitutively fluorescent) green fluorescent protein published in 1996, derived from Aequorea victoria. It is reported to be a rapidly-maturing weak dimer with moderate acid sensitivity.
   8137..8248    +  polyA_signal   bGH poly(A) signal: bovine growth hormone polyadenylation signal
   8353..8493    +  repeat_region  AAV2 ITR: inverted terminal repeat of adeno-associated virus serotype 2 inverted
   8498..8549    -  misc_feature   bom (fragment): basis of mobility region from pBR322
   8568..9023    +  rep_origin     f1 ori (sequence partly withheld): f1 bacteriophage origin of replication; arrow indicates direction of (+) strand synthesis
   9024..9073    -  misc_feature   bom (fragment): basis of mobility region from pBR322
   9175..9210    -  CDS            rop (fragment): Rop protein, which maintains plasmids at low copy number; rop
   9305..9409    +  promoter       AmpR promoter: bla
   9410..10270   +  CDS            AmpR: β-lactamase; bla; confers resistance to ampicillin, carbenicillin, and related antibiotics
  10441..11029   +  rep_origin     ori: high-copy-number ColE1/pMB1/pBR322/pUC origin of replication
