[The description below was written by a language model from this plasmid's Addgene catalogue record and pLannotate feature annotations shown in this document.]
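Description:
C-12-BE is a mammalian expression CRISPR plasmid built on the Px330 backbone for cytosine-to-thymine base editing. It carries LjCDA1L2_1, a lamprey cytidine deaminase, fused to the C terminus of a Cas9 nickase. In bacteria it is maintained by a high-copy ColE1/pUC-type origin and selected with ampicillin through the AmpR (β-lactamase) cassette. An f1/M13 phage origin and a single AAV2 ITR remnant are also annotated downstream of the expression cassette. With only one ITR annotated, nothing in the record suggests the plasmid is intended for AAV packaging.

The annotated 11,090 nt sequence opens with a human U6 Pol III promoter. This is followed almost immediately by an EF-1α core promoter fragment and EF-1α intron A, matching the catalogue's "U6 with EF-1alpha intron" entry. No sgRNA scaffold is annotated, so the record does not show whether a guide is expressed from this plasmid. The EF-1α elements drive one long reading frame: Streptococcus pyogenes Cas9 (described as nCas9 in the catalogue), a nucleoplasmin bipartite NLS, and a short segment matching human CRK. An unannotated stretch of roughly 900 nt comes next, and by position it presumably holds the deaminase. After it come the UGI-2A-EGFP cassette added by the depositors and a bGH polyadenylation signal.

UGI, from phage PBS2, inhibits uracil-DNA glycosylase so that deaminated cytosines are not excised. The 2A peptide releases EGFP as a separate marker of transfected cells. The depositor and repository sequencing records agree apart from minor differences in annotation. The plasmid belongs to a study expanding the C-T base editing toolkit with diverse cytidine deaminases.
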