Addgene plasmid #135040: C-12-BE
Purpose: C-T base editing using LjCDA1L2_1 fused to C terminal of nCas9
Depositing lab: Tian-Lin Cheng & Zilong Qiu. Publication: Expanding C-T base editing toolkit with diversified cytidine deaminases. Cheng TL, Li S, Yuan B, Wang X, Zhou W, Qiu Z. Nat Commun. 2019 Aug 9;10(1):3612. doi: 10.1038/s41467-019-11562-6. PubMed 31399578.
Backbone
  Vector backbone: Px330
  Modifications to backbone: synthesized UGI-2A-EGFP cassette added to vector
  Vector type: Mammalian Expression, CRISPR
Growth in bacteria
  Bacterial resistance: Ampicillin, 100 μg/mL
  Growth temperature: 37°C
  Growth strain: DH5alpha
  Copy number: High Copy
Gene/Insert
  Gene/Insert name: LjCDA1L2_1
  Species: Lamprey
  Promoter: U6 with EF-1alpha intron
  Cloning method: Restriction Enzyme; 5′ cloning site Unknown (unknown if destroyed); 3′ cloning site Unknown (unknown if destroyed)
  Sequencing primers: 5′ Unknown
Terms and licenses: Academic/Nonprofit Terms; Industry Terms: Not Available to Industry
How to cite: C-12-BE was a gift from Tian-Lin Cheng & Zilong Qiu (Addgene plasmid # 135040 ; http://n2t.net/addgene:135040 ; RRID:Addgene_135040)
